Addgene plasmid #24226: pCMVHA E2F2
Purpose: Mammalian expression of human E2F2 with HA tag
Depositing lab: Kristian Helin. Depositing organization: University of Copenhagen, BRIC. Publication: Deregulated expression of E2F family members induces S-phase entry and overcomes p16INK4A-mediated growth suppression. Lukas J, Petersen BO, Holm K, Bartek J, Helin K. Mol Cell Biol. 1996 Mar . 16(3):1047-57. PubMed 8622649.
Backbone
  Vector backbone: pCMVHANeoBam
  Backbone size w/o insert (bp): 6600
  Vector type: Mammalian Expression
  Selectable markers: Neomycin (select with G418)
Growth in bacteria
  Bacterial resistance: Ampicillin, 100 μg/mL
  Growth temperature: 37°C
  Growth strain: DH5alpha
  Copy number: High Copy
Gene/Insert
  Gene/Insert name: E2F2 (alt name: E2F-2)
  Species: H. sapiens (human)
  Insert size (bp): 1300
  Entrez Gene: E2F2 (a.k.a. E2F-2)
  Tag / fusion protein: HA (N terminal on insert)
  Cloning method: Restriction Enzyme; 5′ cloning site BamHI (unknown if destroyed); 3′ cloning site BamHI (unknown if destroyed)
  Sequencing primers: 5′ Bglob-intron-F; 3′ Bglob-pA-R
Terms and licenses: Academic/Nonprofit Terms; Industry Terms: Not Available to Industry
Depositor comments: Insert check with SalI, which leads to three fragments 4.7kb 1,8kb 0,35kb. E2F1 cDNA can be removed by BamHI digest.
How to cite: pCMVHA E2F2 was a gift from Kristian Helin (Addgene plasmid # 24226 ; http://n2t.net/addgene:24226 ; RRID:Addgene_24226)
