[The description below was written by a language model from this plasmid's Addgene catalogue record and pLannotate feature annotations shown in this document.]
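Description:
pCMVHA E2F2 is a mammalian expression plasmid of about 7.9 kb, built on the pCMVHANeoBam backbone, that produces human E2F2 carrying an N-terminal HA epitope tag. It is maintained in E. coli through a high-copy ColE1/pUC-type origin and an ampicillin resistance gene (β-lactamase with its own promoter). For selection in mammalian cells it carries a neomycin phosphotransferase gene driven by the HSV thymidine kinase promoter and terminated by the HSV TK polyadenylation signal, which allows G418 selection of stable transfectants. Several short annotated fragments (lac promoter/operator, lacI, lacZα, rop, bom, Tn5 transposase and ble) appear to be leftovers from the cloning vectors and the Tn5-derived neo cassette rather than working parts.

The expression unit consists of the human cytomegalovirus immediate-early enhancer and promoter followed by a rabbit β-globin intron, which generally improves transcript processing and expression. Next comes a short HA-coding segment; it is annotated as a fragment of a 3xHA tag, but its length fits a single HA epitope. The roughly 1.3 kb E2F2 coding sequence lies just downstream, and the unit ends with residual β-globin sequence and the rabbit β-globin polyadenylation signal. The cDNA was inserted as a BamHI fragment; the depositor comment about BamHI excision names E2F1, probably a slip, since both the catalogue entry and the annotated sequence identify the insert as E2F2. E2F2 is a DP-partnered transcription activator that binds RB1 and regulates genes controlling the G1-to-S transition. The associated publication used deregulated expression of E2F family members to study S-phase entry and bypass of p16INK4A-mediated growth suppression, with the HA tag allowing the ectopic protein to be detected.
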