Features (pLannotate 1.2.2; 23 found; start..end, strand, type, name):
    133..149     -  polyA_signal   bGH poly(A) signal (fragment): bovine growth hormone polyadenylation signal
    335..714     +  enhancer       CMV enhancer: human cytomegalovirus immediate early enhancer
    715..918     +  promoter       CMV promoter: human cytomegalovirus (CMV) immediate early promoter
   1030..1602    +  intron         β-globin intron: intron from rabbit β-globin gene
   1682..1708    +  CDS            3xHA (fragment): three tandem HA epitope tags
   1718..3028    +  CDS            E2F2: E2F2_HUMAN - Experimental evidence at protein level: Swiss-Prot protein existence level 1. Transcription activator that binds DNA cooperatively with DP proteins through the E2 recognition site, 5'-TTTC[CG]CGC-3' found in the promoter region of a number of genes whose products are involved in cell cycle regulation or in DNA replication. The DRTF1/E2F complex functions in the control of cell-cycle progression from g1 to s phase. E2F2 binds specifically to RB1 in a cell-cycle dependent manner. From Homo sapiens (Human).
   3108..3185    +  CDS            HBB (fragment): HBB_PONPY - Experimental evidence at transcript level: Swiss-Prot protein existence level 2. Involved in oxygen transport from the lung to the various peripheral tissues. From Pongo pygmaeus (Bornean orangutan).
   3256..3311    +  polyA_signal   β-globin poly(A) signal: rabbit β-globin polyadenylation signal (Gil and Proudfoot, 1987)
   3693..3709    -  protein_bind   lac operator: The lac repressor binds to the lac operator to inhibit transcription in E. coli. This inhibition can be relieved by adding lactose or isopropyl-β-D-thiogalactopyranoside (IPTG). lac repressor encoded by lacI
   3717..3747    -  promoter       lac promoter: promoter for the E. coli lac operon
   3762..3783    -  protein_bind   CAP binding site: CAP binding activates transcription in the presence of cAMP. E. coli catabolite activator protein
   3796..3888    -  CDS            lacI (fragment): lac repressor; lacI; The lac repressor binds to the lac operator to inhibit transcription in E. coli. This inhibition can be relieved by adding lactose or isopropyl-β-D-thiogalactopyranoside (IPTG).
   4071..4659    -  rep_origin     ori: high-copy-number ColE1/pMB1/pBR322/pUC origin of replication
   4830..5690    -  CDS            AmpR: β-lactamase; bla; confers resistance to ampicillin, carbenicillin, and related antibiotics
   5691..5795    -  promoter       AmpR promoter: bla
   5890..5925    +  CDS            rop (fragment): Rop protein, which maintains plasmids at low copy number; rop
   6027..6126    +  misc_feature   bom (fragment): basis of mobility region from pBR322
   6132..6286    -  CDS            lacZα (fragment): LacZα fragment of β-galactosidase; lacZ fragment
   6290..6613    +  CDS            tnpA (fragment): TN5P_ECOLX - Also known as tnp. Experimental evidence at protein level: Swiss-Prot protein existence level 1. Mediates transposition of transposon Tn5 by a 'cut and paste' mechanism. First, the monomeric transposase binds the 19 bp inverted DNA repeats flanking the transposon. Then, dimerization of the DNA- bound transposase creates a synaptic DNA complex. After nicking of the first DNA strand, excision of the transposon proceeds through a series of intermediates. The transposase then mediates the insertion of the transposon at a new site by strand transfer. The activity of the wild- type tran
   6696..6841    +  promoter       HSV TK promoter: herpes simplex virus thymidine kinase promoter
   6898..7689    +  CDS            neo: KKA2_KLEPN - Also known as kan, nptII. Experimental evidence at protein level: Swiss-Prot protein existence level 1. Resistance to kanamycin, neomycin, paromomycin, ribostamycin, butirosin and gentamicin B. From Klebsiella pneumoniae.
   7713..7868    +  CDS            ble (fragment): BLE_KLEPN - Experimental evidence at protein level: Swiss-Prot protein existence level 1. Binding protein with a strong affinity to the bleomycin family of antibiotics. Binds to CL990; an antimitotic-antibiotic compound. From Klebsiella pneumoniae.
   7930..42      +  polyA_signal   HSV TK poly(A) signal (across the origin): herpes simplex virus thymidine kinase polyadenylation signal (Cole and Stacy, 1985)
>Addgene plasmid #24226 | pCMVHA E2F2 | addgene full sequence | sequence record 237565 | Addgene NGS Result
TAAAAAGACAGAATAAAACGCACGGTGTTGGGTCGTTTGTTCATAAACGCGGGGTTCGGTCCCAGGGCTG
GCACTCTGTCGATACCCCACCGAGACCCCATTGGGGCCAATACGCCCGCGTTTCTTCCTTTTCCCCACCC
CACCCCCCAAGTTCGGGTGAAGGCCCAGGGCTCGCAGCCAACGTCGGGGCGGCAAGCCCTGCCATAGCCA
CGGGCCCCGTGGGTTAGGGACGGCGGATCGCGGCCCTCTAGAGAGCTTGGCCCATTGCATACGTTGTATC
CATATCATAATATGTACATTTATATTGGCTCATGTCCAACATTACCGCCATGTTGACATTGATTATTGAC
TAGTTATTAATAGTAATCAATTACGGGGTCATTAGTTCATAGCCCATATATGGAGTTCCGCGTTACATAA
CTTACGGTAAATGGCCCGCCTGGCTGACCGCCCAACGACCCCCGCCCATTGACGTCAATAATGACGTATG
TTCCCATAGTAACGCCAATAGGGACTTTCCATTGACGTCAATGGGTGGAGTATTTACGGTAAACTGCCCA
CTTGGCAGTACATCAAGTGTATCATATGCCAAGTACGCCCCCTATTGACGTCAATGACGGTAAATGGCCC
GCCTGGCATTATGCCCAGTACATGACCTTATGGGACTTTCCTACTTGGCAGTACATCTACGTATTAGTCA
TCGCTATTACCATGGTGATGCGGTTTTGGCAGTACATCAATGGGCGTGGATAGCGGTTTGACTCACGGGG
ATTTCCAAGTCTCCACCCCATTGACGTCAATGGGAGTTTGTTTTGGCACCAAAATCAACGGGACTTTCCA
AAATGTCGTAACAACTCCGCCCCATTGACGCAAATGGGCGGTAGGCGTGTACGGTGGGAGGTCTATATAA
GCAGAGCTCGTTTAGTGAACCGTCAGATCGCCTGGAGACGCCATCCACGCTGTTTTGACCTCCATAGAAG
ACACCGGGACCGATCCAGCCTCCGGTCGACCGATCCTGAGAACTTCAGGGTGAGTTTGGGGACCCTTGAT
TGTTCTTTCTTTTTCGCTATTGTAAAATTCATGTTATATGGAGGGGGCAAAGTTTTCAGGGTGTTGTTTA
GAATGGGAAGATGTCCCTTGTATCACCATGGACCCTCATGATAATTTTGTTTCTTTCACTTTCTACTCTG
TTGACAACCATTGTCTCCTCTTATTTTCTTTTCATTTTCTGTAACTTTTTCGTTAAACTTTAGCTTGCAT
TTGTAACGAATTTTTAAATTCACTTTTGTTTATTTGTCAGATTGTAAGTACTTTCTCTAATCACTTTTTT
TTCAAGGCAATCAGGGTATATTATATTGTACTTCAGCACAGTTTTAGAGAACAATTGTTATAATTAAATG
ATAAGGTAGAATATTTCTGCATATAAATTCTGGCTGGCGTGGAAATATTCTTATTGGTAGAAACAACTAC
ACCCTGGTCATCATCCTGCCTTTCTCTTTATGGTTACAATGATATACACTGTTTGAGATGAGGATAAAAT
ACTCTGAGTCCAAACCGGGCCCCTCTGCTAACCATGTTCATGCCTTCTTCTCTTTCCTACAGCTCCTGGG
CAACGTGCTGGTTGTTGTGCTGTCTCATCATTTTGGCAAAGAATTCCTCGACGGATCAATTCACCATGGC
ATACCCATACGATGTTCCAGATTACGCTAGCGGATCCATGCTGCAAGGGCCCCGGGCCTTGGCTTCGGCC
GCTGGGCAGACCCCGAAGGTGGTGCCCGCGATGAGCCCCACAGAGCTGTGGCCATCCGGCCTCAGCAGCC
CCCAGCTCTGCCCAGCTACTGCTACCTACTACACACCGCTGTACCCGCAGACGGCGCCTCCCGCAGCGGC
GCCAGGCACCTGCCTCGACGCCACTCCCCACGGACCCGAGGGCCAAGTTGTGCGATGCCTGCCGGCAGGC
CGGCTGCCGGCCAAAAGGAAGCTGGATCTGGAGGGGATTGGGAGGCCCGTCGTCCCTGAGTTCCCAACCC
CCAAGGGGAAGTGCATCAGAGTGGATGGCCTCCCCAGCCCCAAAACCCCCAAATCCCCCGGGGAGAAGAC
TCGGTATGACACTTCGCTGGGGCTGCTCACCAAGAAGTTCATTTACCTCCTGAGCGAGTCAGAGGATGGG
GTCCTGGACCTGAACTGGGCCGCTGAGGTGCTGGACGTGCAGAAGCGGCGCATCTATGACATCACCAACG
TGCTGGAAGGCATCCAGCTCATCCGCAAGAAGGCCAAGAACAACATCCAGTGGGTAGGCAGGGGAATGTT
TGAAGACCCCACCAGACCTGGGAAGCAGCAACAGCTGGGGCAGGAGCTGAAGGAGCTGATGAACACGGAG
CAGGCCTTGGACCAGCTCATCCAGAGCTGCTCTCTGAGCTTCAAGCACCTGACTGAGGACAAGGCCAACA
AGAGGCTGGCCTATGTGACTTACCAGGATATCCGTGCTGTTGGCAACTTTAAGGAGCAGACAGTGATTGC
CGTCAAGGCCCCTCCGCAGACGAGACTGGAAGTGCCCGACAGGACTGAGGACAACCTGCAGATATATCTC
AAGAGCACCCAAGGGCCCATCGAAGTCTACCTGTGCCCAGAGGAGGTGCAGGAGCCGGACAGTCCTTCCG
AGGAGCCTCTCCCCTCTACCTCCACCCTCTGCCCCAGCCCTGACTCTGCCCAGCCCAGCAGCAGCACCGA
CCCTAGCATCATGGAGCCCACAGCATCCTCAGTGCCAGCACCAGCGCCAACCCCCCAGCAGGCCCCACCG
CCTCCATCCCTGGTCCCCTTGGAGGCTACTGACAGCCTGCTGGAGCTGCCGCACCCACTCCTGCAGCAGA
CTGAGGACCAGTTCCTGTCCCCGACCCTGGCGTGCAGCTCCCCTCTGATCAGCTTCTCCCCATCCTTGGA
CCAGGACGACTACCTGTGGGGCTTGGAGGCGGGTGAGGGCATCAGCGATCTCTTCGACTCCTACGACCTT
GGGGACCTGTTGATTAATTGAGTGGCCCCGCCTGCCCCCAGCAGCCTGCCCCCGACTCTACCTCCTCACA
GACAGGCTGACAGCCGGATCCGTCGAGGAATTCACTCCTCAGGTGCAGGCTGCCTATCAGAAGGTGGTGG
CTGGTGTGGCCAATGCCCTGGCTCACAAATACCACTGAGATCTTTTTCCCTCTGCCAAAAATTATGGGGA
CATCATGAAGCCCCTTGAGCATCTGACTTCTGGCTAATAAAGGAAATTTATTTTCATTGCAATAGTGTGT
TGGAATTTTTTGTGTCTCTCACTCGGAAGGACATATGGGAGGGCAAATCATTTAAAACATCAGAATGAGT
ATTTGGTTTAGAGTTTGGCAACATATGCCCATATGCTGGCTGCCATGAACAAAGGTTGGCTATAAAGAGG
TCATCAGTATATGAAACAGCCCCCTGCTGTCCATTCCTTATTCCATAGAAAAGCCTTGACTTGAGGTTAG
ATTTTTTTTATATTTTGTTTTGTGTTATTTTTTTCTTTAACATCCCTAAAATTTTCCTTACATGTTTTAC
TAGCCAGATTTTTCCTCCTCTCCTGACTACTCCCAGTCATAGCTGTCCCTCTTCTCTTATGGAGATCCCT
CGACGGATCGGCCGCAATTCGTAATCATGTCATAGCTGTTTCCTGTGTGAAATTGTTATCCGCTCACAAT
TCCACACAACATACGAGCCGGAAGCATAAAGTGTAAAGCCTGGGGTGCCTAATGAGTGAGCTAACTCACA
TTAATTGCGTTGCGCTCACTGCCCGCTTTCCAGTCGGGAAACCTGTCGTGCCAGCTGCATTAATGAATCG
GCCAACGCGCGGGGAGAGGCGGTTTGCGTATTGGGCGCTCTTCCGCTTCCTCGCTCACTGACTCGCTGCG
CTCGGTCGTTCGGCTGCGGCGAGCGGTATCAGCTCACTCAAAGGCGGTAATACGGTTATCCACAGAATCA
GGGGATAACGCAGGAAAGAACATGTGAGCAAAAGGCCAGCAAAAGGCCAGGAACCGTAAAAAGGCCGCGT
TGCTGGCGTTTTTCCATAGGCTCCGCCCCCCTGACGAGCATCACAAAAATCGACGCTCAAGTCAGAGGTG
GCGAAACCCGACAGGACTATAAAGATACCAGGCGTTTCCCCCTGGAAGCTCCCTCGTGCGCTCTCCTGTT
CCGACCCTGCCGCTTACCGGATACCTGTCCGCCTTTCTCCCTTCGGGAAGCGTGGCGCTTTCTCATAGCT
CACGCTGTAGGTATCTCAGTTCGGTGTAGGTCGTTCGCTCCAAGCTGGGCTGTGTGCACGAACCCCCCGT
TCAGCCCGACCGCTGCGCCTTATCCGGTAACTATCGTCTTGAGTCCAACCCGGTAAGACACGACTTATCG
CCACTGGCAGCAGCCACTGGTAACAGGATTAGCAGAGCGAGGTATGTAGGCGGTGCTACAGAGTTCTTGA
AGTGGTGGCCTAACTACGGCTACACTAGAAGAACAGTATTTGGTATCTGCGCTCTGCTGAAGCCAGTTAC
CTTCGGAAAAAGAGTTGGTAGCTCTTGATCCGGCAAACAAACCACCGCTGGTAGCGGTGGTTTTTTTGTT
TGCAAGCAGCAGATTACGCGCAGAAAAAAAGGATCTCAAGAAGATCCTTTGATCTTTTCTACGGGGTCTG
ACGCTCAGTGGAACGAAAACTCACGTTAAGGGATTTTGGTCATGAGATTATCAAAAAGGATCTTCACCTA
GATCCTTTTAAATTAAAAATGAAGTTTTAAATCAATCTAAAGTATATATGAGTAAACTTGGTCTGACAGT
TACCAATGCTTAATCAGTGAGGCACCTATCTCAGCGATCTGTCTATTTCGTTCATCCATAGTTGCCTGAC
TCCCCGTCGTGTAGATAACTACGATACGGGAGGGCTTACCATCTGGCCCCAGTGCTGCAATGATACCGCG
AGACCCACGCTCACCGGCTCCAGATTTATCAGCAATAAACCAGCCAGCCGGAAGGGCCGAGCGCAGAAGT
GGTCCTGCAACTTTATCCGCCTCCATCCAGTCTATTAATTGTTGCCGGGAAGCTAGAGTAAGTAGTTCGC
CAGTTAATAGTTTGCGCAACGTTGTTGCCATTGCTACAGGCATCGTGGTGTCACGCTCGTCGTTTGGTAT
GGCTTCATTCAGCTCCGGTTCCCAACGATCAAGGCGAGTTACATGATCCCCCATGTTGTGCAAAAAAGCG
GTTAGCTCCTTCGGTCCTCCGATCGTTGTCAGAAGTAAGTTGGCCGCAGTGTTATCACTCATGGTTATGG
CAGCACTGCATAATTCTCTTACTGTCATGCCATCCGTAAGATGCTTTTCTGTGACTGGTGAGTACTCAAC
CAAGTCATTCTGAGAATAGTGTATGCGGCGACCGAGTTGCTCTTGCCCGGCGTCAATACGGGATAATACC
GCGCCACATAGCAGAACTTTAAAAGTGCTCATCATTGGAAAACGTTCTTCGGGGCGAAAACTCTCAAGGA
TCTTACCGCTGTTGAGATCCAGTTCGATGTAACCCACTCGTGCACCCAACTGATCTTCAGCATCTTTTAC
TTTCACCAGCGTTTCTGGGTGAGCAAAAACAGGAAGGCAAAATGCCGCAAAAAAGGGAATAAGGGCGACA
CGGAAATGTTGAATACTCATACTCTTCCTTTTTCAATATTATTGAAGCATTTATCAGGGTTATTGTCTCA
TGAGCGGATACATATTTGAATGTATTTAGAAAAATAAACAAATAGGGGTTCCGCGCACATTTCCCCGAAA
AGTGCCACCTGACGTCTAAGAAACCATTATTATCATGACATTAACCTATAAAAATAGGCGTATCACGAGG
CCCTTTCGTCTCGCGCGTTTCGGTGATGACGGTGAAAACCTCTGACACATGCAGCTCCCGGAGACGGTCA
CAGCTTGTCTGTAAGCGGATGCCGGGAGCAGACAAGCCCGTCAGGGCGCGTCAGCGGGTGTTGGCGGGTG
TCGGGGCTGGCTTAACTATGCGGCATCAGAGCAGATTGTACTGAGAGTGCACCATATGCGGTGTGAAATA
CCGCACAGATGCGTAAGGAGAAAATACCGCATCAGGCGCCATTCGCCATTCAGGCTGCGCAACTGTTGGG
AAGGGCGATCGGTGCGGGCCTCTTCGCTATTACGCCAGCTGGCGAAAGGGGGATGTGCTGCAAGGCGATT
AAGTTGGGTAACGCCAGGGTTTTCCCAGTCACGACGTTGTAAAACGACGGCCAGTGCCAAGCTTCACGCT
GCCGCAAGCACTCAGGGCGCAAGGGCTGCTAAAGGAAGCGGAACACGTAGAAAGCCAGTCCGCAGAAACG
GTGCTGACCCCGGATGAATGTCAGCTACTGGGCTATCTGGACAAGGGAAAACGCAAGCGCAAAGAGAAAG
CAGGTAGCTTGCAGTGGGCTTACATGGCGATAGCTAGACTGGGCGGTTTTATGGACAGCAAGCGAACCGG
AATTGCCAGCTGGGGCGCCCTCTGGTAAGGTTGGGAAGCCCTGCAAAGTAAACTGGATGGCTTTCTTGCC
GCCAAGGATCTGATGGCGCAGGGGATCAAGATCCTGCTTCATCCCCGTGGCCCGTTGCTCGCGTTTGCTG
GCGGTGTCCCCGGAAGAAATATATTTGCATGTCTTTAGTTCTATGATGACACAAACCCCGCCCAGCGTCT
TGTCATTGGCGAATTCGAACACGCAGATGCAGTCGGGGCGGCGCGGTCCCAGGTCCACTTCGCATATTAA
GGTGACGCGTGTGGCCTCGAACACCGAGCGACCCTGCAGCGACCCGCTTAACAGCGTCAACAGCGTGCCG
CAGATCTGATCAAGAGACAGGATGAGGATCGTTTCGCATGATTGAACAAGATGGATTGCACGCAGGTTCT
CCGGCCGCTTGGGTGGAGAGGCTATTCGGCTATGACTGGGCACAACAGACAATCGGCTGCTCTGATGCCG
CCGTGTTCCGGCTGTCAGCGCAGGGGCGCCCGGTTCTTTTTGTCAAGACCGACCTGTCCGGTGCCCTGAA
TGAACTGCAGGACGAGGCAGCGCGGCTATCGTGGCTGGCCACGACGGGCGTTCCTTGCGCAGCTGTGCTC
GACGTTGTCACTGAAGCGGGAAGGGACTGGCTGCTATTGGGCGAAGTGCCGGGGCAGGATCTCCTGTCAT
CTCACCTTGCTCCTGCCGAGAAAGTATCCATCATGGCTGATGCAATGCGGCGGCTGCATACGCTTGATCC
GGCTACCTGCCCATTCGACCACCAAGCGAAACATCGCATCGAGCGAGCACGTACTCGGATGGAAGCCGGT
CTTGTCGATCAGGATGATCTGGACGAAGAGCATCAGGGGCTCGCGCCAGCCGAACTGTTCGCCAGGCTCA
AGGCGCGCATGCCCGACGGCGAGGATCTCGTCGTGACCCATGGCGATGCCTGCTTGCCGAATATCATGGT
GGAAAATGGCCGCTTTTCTGGATTCATCGACTGTGGCCGGCTGGGTGTGGCGGACCGCTATCAGGACATA
GCGTTGGCTACCCGTGATATTGCTGAAGAGCTTGGCGGCGAATGGGCTGACCGCTTCCTCGTGCTTTACG
GTATCGCCGCTCCCGATTCGCAGCGCATCGCCTTCTATCGCCTTCTTGACGAGTTCTTCTGAGCGGGACT
CTGGGGTTCGAAATGACCGACCAAGCGACGCCCAACCTGCCATCACGAGATTTCGATTCCACCGCCGCCT
TCTATGAAAGGTTGGGCTTCGGAATCGTTTTCCGGGACGCCGGCTGGATGATCCTCCAGCGCGGGGATCT
CATGCTGGAGTTCTTCGCCCACCCCGGGAGATGGGGGAGGCTAACTGAAACACGGAAGGAGACAATACCG
GAAGGAACCCGCGCTATGACGGCAA
