>Addgene plasmid #24226 | pCMVHA E2F2 | addgene partial sequence | sequence record 30329 | 24226 with Bglob-intron-F (5' ctggtcatcatcctgccttt 3')
ATGAGGATAAATACTCTGAGTCCAAACCGGGCCCCTCTGCTAACCATGTTCATGCCTTCTTCTCTTTCCT
ACAGCTCCTGGGCAACGTGCTGGTTGTTGTGCTGTCTCATCATTTTGGCAAAGAATTCCTCGACGGATCA
ATTCACCATGGCATACCCATACGATGTTCCAGATTACGCTAGCGGATCCATGCTGCAAGGGCCCCGGGCC
TTGGCTTCGGCCGCTGGGCAGACCCCGAAGGTGGTGCCCGCGATGAGCCCCACAGAGCTGTGGCCATCCG
GCCTCAGCAGCCCCCAGCTCTGCCCAGCTACTGCTACCTACTACACACCGCTGTACCCGCAGACGGCGCC
TCCCGCAGCGGCGCCAGGCACCTGCCTCGACGCCACTCCCCACGGACCCGAGGGCCAAGTTGTGCGATGC
CTGCCGGCAGGCCGGCTGCCGGCCAAAAGGAAGCTGGATCTGGAGGGGATTGGGAGGCCCGTCGTCCCTG
AGTTCCCAACCCCCAAGGGGAAGTGCATCAGAGTGGATGGCCTCCCCAGCCCCAAAACCCCCAAATCCCC
CGGGGAGAAGACTCGGTATGACACTTCGCTGGGGCTGCTCACCAAGAAGTTCATTTACCTCCTGAGCGAG
TCAGAGGATGGGGTCCTGGACCTGAACTGGGCCGCTGAGGTGCTGGACGTGCAGAAGCGGCGCATCTATG
ACATCACCAACGTGCTGGAAGGCATCCAGCTCATCCGCAAGAAGGCCAAGAACAACATCCAGTGGGTAGG
CAGGGGAATGTTTGAAGACCCCACCAGACCTGGGAAGCAGCAACAGCTGGGGCAGGAGCTGAAGGAGCTG
ATGAACACGGAGCA
